Addgene plasmid #156765: pD649-HAsp-PVR-Fc(DAPA)-AviTag-6xHis
Purpose: Mammalian expression of cell-surface protein extracellular domain fused to Fc(DAPA)-Avi-6xHis. Protein is secreted from cells.
Depositing lab: Chris Garcia. Depositing organization: Stanford University. Publication: A Human IgSF Cell-Surface Interactome Reveals a Complex Network of Protein-Protein Interactions. Wojtowicz WM, Vielmetter J, Fernandes RA, Siepe DH, Eastman CL, Chisholm GB, Cox S, Klock H, Anderson PW, Rue SM, Miller JJ, Glaser SM, Bragstad ML, Vance J, Lam AW, Lesley SA, Zinn K, Garcia KC. Cell. 2020 Aug 20;182(4):1027-1043.e17. doi: 10.1016/j.cell.2020.07.025. PubMed 32822567.
Backbone
  Vector backbone: pD649
  Backbone size w/o insert (bp): 6106
  Vector type: Mammalian Expression
Growth in bacteria
  Bacterial resistance: Ampicillin, 100 μg/mL
  Growth temperature: 37°C
  Growth strain: DH5alpha
  Copy number: High Copy
Gene/Insert
  Gene/Insert name: PVR
  Species: H. sapiens (human)
  Insert size (bp): 969
  Mutation: Fc region of human IgG contains D265A and P329A mutations (DAPA)
  Entrez Gene: PVR (a.k.a. CD155, HVED, NECL5, Necl-5, PVS, TAGE4)
  Promoter: CMV/SP6
  Tag / fusion protein: Fc(DAPA)-AviTag-6xHis (C terminal on backbone)
  Cloning method: Restriction Enzyme; 5′ cloning site GCGGCCGC (not destroyed); 3′ cloning site GGCGCGCC (not destroyed)
  Sequencing primers: 5′ ATTTAGGTGACACTATAG; 3′ CACGTACCAGTTGAACTTCACC
Resource information
  A portion of this plasmid was derived from a plasmid made by: synthesis by ThermoFisher
Terms and licenses: Academic/Nonprofit Terms; Industry Terms: Not Available to Industry
Depositor comments: Some plasmids in this collection may have an IS4-like element ISVsa5 family transposase upstream of the CMV promoter.
How to cite: pD649-HAsp-PVR-Fc(DAPA)-AviTag-6xHis was a gift from Chris Garcia (Addgene plasmid # 156765 ; http://n2t.net/addgene:156765 ; RRID:Addgene_156765)
