[The description below was written by a language model from this plasmid's Addgene catalogue record and pLannotate feature annotations shown in this document.]
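Description:
pD649-HAsp-PVR-Fc(DAPA)-AviTag-6xHis is a mammalian expression plasmid built on the pD649 backbone for producing a secreted, soluble form of the human poliovirus receptor PVR (also known as CD155 or Necl-5). It is propagated in E. coli as a high-copy plasmid through a ColE1/pUC-type origin with ampicillin selection (AmpR). The annotated sequence also contains an SV40 early promoter/EM7 promoter cassette driving a puromycin N-acetyltransferase gene with an SV40 poly(A) signal, which would allow selection in mammalian cells. Several short annotated fragments (ble, KanR, lacZα, f1 ori, rrnB T2, lac operator) appear to be backbone remnants rather than functional parts. The depositor notes that some plasmids in this collection may carry an IS4-like transposase insertion upstream of the CMV promoter; no such element is annotated in this feature table.

The expression cassette uses the CMV enhancer and immediate early promoter, followed by a fragment of CMV intron A and an SP6 promoter, which provides a site for sequencing or in vitro transcription. The open reading frame begins with a secretion signal peptide (named HAsp in the construct, annotated by software as an IgH signal sequence fragment). It continues with the 969 bp PVR extracellular domain, cloned between retained NotI and AscI sites, and a human IgG Fc region, and the cassette ends at a bGH poly(A) signal. The Fc carries the D265A and P329A (DAPA) substitutions, which are generally used to reduce Fc effector binding. Dimerisation through the Fc yields a bivalent ectodomain. The C-terminal AviTag permits site-specific biotinylation by BirA, and the 6xHis tag supports metal-affinity purification, although neither tag is separately annotated. The plasmid belongs to a collection made for mapping protein-protein interactions among human IgSF cell-surface proteins.
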