Features (pLannotate 1.2.2; 21 found; start..end, strand, type, name):
     77..380     +  enhancer       CMV enhancer: human cytomegalovirus immediate early enhancer
    381..584     +  promoter       CMV promoter: human cytomegalovirus (CMV) immediate early promoter
    720..763     +  intron         CMV intron (fragment): modified intron A from human cytomegalovirus
    815..833     +  promoter       SP6 promoter: promoter for bacteriophage SP6 RNA polymerase
    837..874     +  CDS            IgH signal sequence (fragment): signal sequence from the mouse immunoglobulin heavy chain variable region
    980..1951    +  CDS            PVR (fragment): PVR_HUMAN - Also known as PVS. Experimental evidence at protein level: Swiss-Prot protein existence level 1. (Microbial infection) Is prevented to reach cell surface upon infection by Human cytomegalovirus /HHV-5, presumably to escape immune recognition of infected cell by NK cells. From Homo sapiens (Human).
   1982..2644    +  CDS            IGHG2 (fragment): IGHG2_HUMAN - Experimental evidence at protein level: Swiss-Prot protein existence level 1. Constant region of immunoglobulin heavy chains. Immunoglobulins, also known as antibodies, are membrane-bound or secreted glycoproteins produced by B lymphocytes. In the recognition phase of humoral immunity, the membrane-bound immunoglobulins serve as receptors which, upon binding of a specific antigen, trigger the clonal expansion and differentiation of B lymphocytes into immunoglobulins- secreting plasma cells. Secreted immunoglobulins mediate the effector phase of humoral immunity, which results in
   2859..2970    +  polyA_signal   bGH poly(A) signal: bovine growth hormone polyadenylation signal
   2971..3079    +  rep_origin     f1 ori (fragment): f1 bacteriophage origin of replication; arrow indicates direction of (+) strand synthesis
   3093..3422    +  promoter       SV40 promoter: SV40 enhancer and early promoter
   3470..3517    +  promoter       EM7 promoter: synthetic bacterial promoter&nbsp
   3536..4135    +  CDS            PuroR (fragment): puromycin N-acetyltransferase; pac from Streptomyces; confers resistance to puromycin
   4145..4270    +  CDS            ble (fragment): BLE_KLEPN - Experimental evidence at protein level: Swiss-Prot protein existence level 1. Binding protein with a strong affinity to the bleomycin family of antibiotics. Binds to CL990; an antimitotic-antibiotic compound. From Klebsiella pneumoniae.
   4265..4386    +  polyA_signal   SV40 poly(A) signal: SV40 polyadenylation signal
   4439..5299    -  CDS            AmpR: β-lactamase; bla; confers resistance to ampicillin, carbenicillin, and related antibiotics
   5302..5398    -  promoter       AmpR promoter (fragment): bla
   5428..5452    -  CDS            KanR (fragment): aminoglycoside phosphotransferase; aph(3')-Ia; confers resistance to kanamycin
   5563..6151    +  rep_origin     ori: high-copy-number ColE1/pMB1/pBR322/pUC origin of replication
   6376..6393    +  terminator     rrnB T2 terminator (fragment): transcription terminator T2 from the E. coli rrnB gene
   6418..6437    -  CDS            lacZα (fragment): LacZα fragment of β-galactosidase; lacZ fragment
   6893..6909    +  protein_bind   lac operator: The lac repressor binds to the lac operator to inhibit transcription in E. coli. This inhibition can be relieved by adding lactose or isopropyl-β-D-thiogalactopyranoside (IPTG). lac repressor encoded by lacI
>Addgene plasmid #156765 | pD649-HAsp-PVR-Fc(DAPA)-AviTag-6xHis | addgene full sequence | sequence record 417400 | Addgene NGS Result
GGCATTGATTATTGACTAGTTATTAATAGTAATCAATTACGGGGTCATTAGTTCATAGCCCATATATGGA
GTTCCGCGTTACATAACTTACGGTAAATGGCCCGCCTGGCTGACCGCCCAACGACCCCCGCCCATTGACG
TCAATAATGACGTATGTTCCCATAGTAACGCCAATAGGGACTTTCCATTGACGTCAATGGGTGGAGTATT
TACGGTAAACTGCCCACTTGGCAGTACATCAAGTGTATCATATGCCAAGTACGCCCCCTATTGACGTCAA
TGACGGTAAATGGCCCGCCTGGCATTATGCCCAGTACATGACCTTATGGGACTTTCCTACTTGGCAGTAC
ATCTACGTATTAGTCATCGCTATTACCATGGTGATGCGGTTTTGGCAGTACATCAATGGGCGTGGATAGC
GGTTTGACTCACGGGGATTTCCAAGTCTCCACCCCATTGACGTCAATGGGAGTTTGTTTTGGCACCAAAA
TCAACGGGACTTTCCAAAATGTCGTAACAACTCCGCCCCATTGACGCAAATGGGCGGTAGGCGTGTACGG
TGGGAGGTCTATATAAGCAGAGCTCGTTTAGTGAACCGTCAGATCGCCTGGAGACGCCATCCACGCTGTT
TTGACCTCCATAGAAGACACCGGGACCGATCCAGCCTCCGCGGCCGGGAACGGTGCATTGGAACGCGGAT
TCCCCGTGCCAAGAGTGACGTAAGTACCGCCTATAGAGTCTATAGGCCCACCCCCTTGGCTTCGTTAGAA
CGCGGCTACAATTAATACATAACCTTATGTATCATACACATACGATTTAGGTGACACTATAGAATAACAT
CCACTTTGCCTTTCTCTCCACAGGTGTCCACTCCCAGGTCCAACTGCACCTCGGTTCTATCGAAAACGCG
CCTGCTAGCGCCACCATGAAGACCATCATTGCCCTGAGCTACATCTTCTGCCTGGTGTTCGCTGCGGCCG
CCTGGCCTCCACCTGGAACAGGGGATGTTGTTGTTCAGGCCCCTACACAGGTGCCCGGCTTTCTGGGAGA
TTCTGTGACCCTGCCTTGCTACCTGCAAGTGCCCAACATGGAAGTGACCCACGTGTCCCAGCTGACATGG
GCCAGACATGGCGAATCTGGCAGCATGGCCGTGTTTCACCAGACACAGGGCCCTAGCTACAGCGAGAGCA
AGAGACTGGAATTCGTGGCCGCCAGACTGGGCGCTGAACTGAGAAATGCCAGCCTGAGAATGTTCGGCCT
GAGAGTGGAAGATGAGGGCAACTACACCTGTCTGTTCGTGACCTTTCCACAGGGCAGCAGAAGCGTGGAC
ATCTGGCTGAGAGTGCTGGCCAAACCTCAGAATACCGCCGAGGTGCAGAAAGTGCAGCTGACAGGCGAAC
CTGTGCCTATGGCCAGATGTGTGTCTACTGGTGGCAGACCTCCTGCTCAGATCACCTGGCATTCTGATCT
CGGCGGCATGCCCAATACCAGCCAGGTTCCAGGATTTCTGAGCGGCACCGTGACAGTGACCAGCCTGTGG
ATTCTGGTGCCTAGCTCTCAGGTGGACGGCAAGAATGTGACCTGCAAGGTGGAACACGAGAGCTTCGAGA
AGCCTCAGCTGCTGACCGTGAACCTGACCGTGTACTATCCTCCTGAGGTGTCCATCAGCGGCTACGACAA
CAACTGGTATCTGGGCCAGAACGAGGCCACACTGACCTGCGACGCCAGAAGCAATCCTGAGCCTACCGGC
TACAACTGGTCCACCACAATGGGCCCTCTGCCTCCATTTGCTGTTGCTCAAGGCGCCCAGCTGCTCATCA
GACCCGTGGACAAGCCCATCAACACAACCCTGATCTGCAACGTGACAAACGCCCTGGGAGCCAGACAGGC
TGAGCTGACAGTGCAAGTGAAAGAGGGACCTCCTAGCGAGCACAGCGGCATCAGCAGAAATGGCGCGCCG
GGCGGCGACAAGACCCACACCTGCCCCCCCTGCCCAGCTCCAGAACTGCTGGGAGGGCCTTCCGTGTTCC
TGTTCCCCCCCAAGCCCAAGGACACCCTGATGATCAGCAGGACCCCCGAGGTGACCTGCGTGGTGGTGGC
CGTGTCCCACGAGGACCCAGAGGTGAAGTTCAACTGGTACGTGGACGGCGTGGAGGTGCACAACGCCAAG
ACCAAGCCCAGAGAGGAGCAGTACAACAGCACCTACAGGGTGGTGTCCGTGCTGACCGTGCTGCACCAGG
ACTGGCTGAACGGCAAAGAATACAAGTGCAAAGTCTCCAACAAGGCCCTGGCTGCCCCAATCGAAAAGAC
AATCAGCAAGGCCAAGGGCCAGCCACGGGAGCCCCAGGTGTACACCCTGCCCCCCAGCCGGGAGGAGATG
ACCAAGAACCAGGTGTCCCTGACCTGTCTGGTGAAGGGCTTCTACCCCAGCGATATCGCCGTGGAGTGGG
AGAGCAACGGCCAGCCCGAGAACAACTACAAGACCACCCCCCCAGTGCTGGACAGCGACGGCAGCTTCTT
CCTGTACAGCAAGCTGACCGTGGACAAGTCCAGGTGGCAGCAGGGCAACGTGTTCAGCTGCAGCGTGATG
CACGAGGCCCTGCACAACCACTACACCCAGAAGTCCCTGAGCCTGAGCCCCGGCGGCAGCGGTCTTAATG
ATATTTTCGAGGCTCAGAAGATTGAGTGGCATGAACACCACCACCATCACCACTAAGGCCGGCCTGTAGT
CACTGGCACAACGCGTTACCCGGTAAGCCAATCGGGTATACACGGTCGTCATACTGCAGACAGGGTTCTT
CTACTTTGCAAGATAGTCTTGAGTAGTAAAATAAATAGATAGAGAAAATCAGCCTCGACTGTGCCTTCTA
GTTGCCAGCCATCTGTTGTTTGCCCCTCCCCCGTGCCTTCCTTGACCCTGGAAGGTGCCACTCCCACTGT
CCTTTCCTAATAAAATGAGGAAATTGCATCACAACACTCAACCCTATCTCGGTCTATTCTTTTGATTTAT
AAGGGATTTTGCCGATTTCGGCCTATTGGTTAAAAAATGAGCTGATTTAACAAAAATTTAACGCGAATTA
ATTCTGTGGAATGTGTGTCAGTTAGGGTGTGGAAAGTCCCCAGGCTCCCCAGCAGGCAGAAGTATGCAAA
GCATGCATCTCAATTAGTCAGCAACCAGGTGTGGAAAGTCCCCAGGCTCCCCAGCAGGCAGAAGTATGCA
AAGCATGCATCTCAATTAGTCAGCAACCATAGTCCCGCCCCTAACTCCGCCCATCCCGCCCCTAACTCCG
CCCAGTTCCGCCCATTCTCCGCCCCATGGCTGACTAATTTTTTTTATTTATGCAGAGGCCGAGGCCGCCT
CTGCCTCTGAGCTATTCCAGAAGTAGTGAGGAGGCTTTTTTGGAGGCCTAGGCTTTTGCAAAAAGCTCCC
GGGAGCTTGTATATCCATTTTCGGATCTGATCAGCACGTGTTGACAATTAATCATCGGCATAGTATATCG
GCATAGTATAATACGACAAGGTGAGGAACTAAACCATGACCGAGTACAAGCCCACGGTGCGCCTCGCCAC
CCGCGACGACGTCCCCAGGGCCGTACGCACCCTCGCCGCCGCGTTCGCCGACTACCCCGCCACGCGCCAC
ACCGTCGATCCGGACCGCCACATCGAGCGGGTCACCGAGCTGCAAGAACTCTTCCTCACGCGCGTCGGGC
TCGACATCGGCAAGGTGTGGGTCGCGGACGACGGCGCCGCGGTGGCGGTCTGGACCACGCCGGAGAGCGT
CGAAGCGGGGGCGGTGTTCGCCGAGATCGGCCCGCGCATGGCCGAGTTGAGCGGTTCCCGGCTGGCCGCG
CAGCAACAGATGGAAGGCCTCCTGGCGCCGCACCGGCCCAAGGAGCCCGCGTGGTTCCTGGCCACCGTCG
GCGTCTCGCCCGACCACCAGGGCAAGGGTCTGGGCAGCGCCGTCGTGCTCCCCGGAGTGGAGGCGGCCGA
GCGCGCCGGGGTGCCCGCCTTCCTGGAGACATCCGCGCCCCGCAACCTCCCCTTCTACGAGCGGCTCGGC
TTCACCGTCACCGCCGACGTCGAGGTGCCCGAAGGACCGCGCACCTGGTGCATGACCCGCAAGCCCGGTG
CCTGACACGTGCTACGAGATTTCGATTCCACCGCCGCCTTCTATGAAAGGTTGGGCTTCGGAATCGTTTT
CCGGGACGCCGGCTGGATGATCCTCCAGCGCGGGGATCTCATGCTGGAGTTCTTCGCCCACCCCAACTTG
TTTATTGCAGCTTATAATGGTTACAAATAAAGCAATAGCATCACAAATTTCACAAATAAAGCATTTTTTT
CACTGCATTCTAGTTGTGGTTTGTCCAAACTCATCAATGTATCTTATCATGTCTGTATACCGTCGACCTC
TAGCTAGAGCTTGGCGTAATCATGGTCATTACCAATGCTTAATCAGTGAGGCACCTATCTCAGCGATCTG
TCTATTTCGTTCATCCATAGTTGCCTGACTCCCCGTCGTGTAGATAACTACGATACGGGAGGGCTTACCA
TCTGGCCCCAGCGCTGCGATGATACCGCGAGAACCACGCTCACCGGCTCCGGATTTATCAGCAATAAACC
AGCCAGCCGGAAGGGCCGAGCGCAGAAGTGGTCCTGCAACTTTATCCGCCTCCATCCAGTCTATTAATTG
TTGCCGGGAAGCTAGAGTAAGTAGTTCGCCAGTTAATAGTTTGCGCAACGTTGTTGCCATCGCTACAGGC
ATCGTGGTGTCACGCTCGTCGTTTGGTATGGCTTCATTCAGCTCCGGTTCCCAACGATCAAGGCGAGTTA
CATGATCCCCCATGTTGTGCAAAAAAGCGGTTAGCTCCTTCGGTCCTCCGATCGTTGTCAGAAGTAAGTT
GGCCGCAGTGTTATCACTCATGGTTATGGCAGCACTGCATAATTCTCTTACTGTCATGCCATCCGTAAGA
TGCTTTTCTGTGACTGGTGAGTACTCAACCAAGTCATTCTGAGAATAGTGTATGCGGCGACCGAGTTGCT
CTTGCCCGGCGTCAATACGGGATAATACCGCGCCACATAGCAGAACTTTAAAAGTGCTCATCATTGGAAA
ACGTTCTTCGGGGCGAAAACTCTCAAGGATCTTACCGCTGTTGAGATCCAGTTCGATGTAACCCACTCGT
GCACCCAACTGATCTTCAGCATCTTTTACTTTCACCAGCGTTTCTGGGTGAGCAAAAACAGGAAGGCAAA
ATGCCGCAAAAAAGGGAATAAGGGCGACACGGAAATGTTGAATACTCATATTCTTCCTTTTTCAATATTA
TTGAAGCATTTATCAGGGTTATTGTCTCATGAGCGGATACATATTTGAATGTATTTAGAAAAATAAACAA
ATAGGGGTCAGTGTTACAACCAATTAACCAATTCTGAACATTATCGCGAGCCCATTTATACCTGAATATG
GCTCATAACACCCCTTGCTCATGACCAAAATCCCTTAACGTGAGTTACGCGCGCGTCGTTCCACTGAGCG
TCAGACCCCGTAGAAAAGATCAAAGGATCTTCTTGAGATCCTTTTTTTCTGCGCGTAATCTGCTGCTTGC
AAACAAAAAAACCACCGCTACCAGCGGTGGTTTGTTTGCCGGATCAAGAGCTACCAACTCTTTTTCCGAA
GGTAACTGGCTTCAGCAGAGCGCAGATACCAAATACTGTTCTTCTAGTGTAGCCGTAGTTAGCCCACCAC
TTCAAGAACTCTGTAGCACCGCCTACATACCTCGCTCTGCTAATCCTGTTACCAGTGGCTGCTGCCAGTG
GCGATAAGTCGTGTCTTACCGGGTTGGACTCAAGACGATAGTTACCGGATAAGGCGCAGCGGTCGGGCTG
AACGGGGGGTTCGTGCACACAGCCCAGCTTGGAGCGAACGACCTACACCGAACTGAGATACCTACAGCGT
GAGCTATGAGAAAGCGCCACGCTTCCCGAAGGGAGAAAGGCGGACAGGTATCCGGTAAGCGGCAGGGTCG
GAACAGGAGAGCGCACGAGGGAGCTTCCAGGGGGAAACGCCTGGTATCTTTATAGTCCTGTCGGGTTTCG
CCACCTCTGACTTGAGCGTCGATTTTTGTGATGCTCGTCAGGGGGGCGGAGCCTATGGAAAAACGCCAGC
AACGCGGCCTTTTTACGGTTCCTGGCCTTTTGCTGGCCTTTTGCTCACATGTTCTTTCCTGCGTTATCCC
CTGATTCTGTGGATAACCGTATTACCGCCTTTGAGTGAGCTGATACCGCTCGCCGCAGCCGAACGACCGA
GCGCAGCGAGTCAGTGAGCGAGGAAGCGGAAGGCGAGAGTAGGGAACTGCCAGGCATCAAACTAAGCAGA
AGGCCCCTGACGGATGGCCTTTTTGCGTTTCTACAAACTCTTTCTGTGTTGTAAAACGACGGCCAGTCTT
AAGCTCGGGCCCCCTGGGCGGTTCTGATAACGAGTAATCGTTAATCCGCAAATAACGTAAAAACCCGCTT
CGGCGGGTTTTTTTATGGGGGGAGTTTAGGGAAAGAGCATTTGTCAGAATATTTAAGGGCGCCTGTCACT
TTGCTTGATATATGAGAATTATTTAACCTTATAAATGAGAAAAAAGCAACGCACTTTAAATAAGATACGT
TGCTTTTTCGATTGATGAACACCTATAATTAAACTATTCATCTATTATTTATGATTTTTTGTATATACAA
TATTTCTAGTTTGTTAAAGAGAATTAAGAAAATAAATCTCGAAAATAATAAAGGGAAAATCAGTTTTTGA
TATCAAAATTATACATGTCAACGATAATACAAAATATAATACAAACTATAAGATGTTATCAGTATTTATT
ATCATTTAGAATAAATTTTGTGTCGCCCTTAATTGTGAGCGGATAACAATTACGAGCTTCATGCACAGTG
GCGTTGACTCAATATTGGCCATTAGCCATATTATTCATTGGTTATATAGCATAAATCAATATTGGCTATT
GGCCATTGCATACGTTGTATCTATATCATAATATGTACATTTATATTGGCTCATGTCCAATATGACCGCC
ATGTT
