>Addgene plasmid #156765 | pD649-HAsp-PVR-Fc(DAPA)-AviTag-6xHis | depositor partial sequence | sequence record 302640 | insert (extracellular domain)
TGGCCTCCACCTGGAACAGGGGATGTTGTTGTTCAGGCCCCTACACAGGTGCCCGGCTTTCTGGGAGATT
CTGTGACCCTGCCTTGCTACCTGCAAGTGCCCAACATGGAAGTGACCCACGTGTCCCAGCTGACATGGGC
CAGACATGGCGAATCTGGCAGCATGGCCGTGTTTCACCAGACACAGGGCCCTAGCTACAGCGAGAGCAAG
AGACTGGAATTCGTGGCCGCCAGACTGGGCGCTGAACTGAGAAATGCCAGCCTGAGAATGTTCGGCCTGA
GAGTGGAAGATGAGGGCAACTACACCTGTCTGTTCGTGACCTTTCCACAGGGCAGCAGAAGCGTGGACAT
CTGGCTGAGAGTGCTGGCCAAACCTCAGAATACCGCCGAGGTGCAGAAAGTGCAGCTGACAGGCGAACCT
GTGCCTATGGCCAGATGTGTGTCTACTGGTGGCAGACCTCCTGCTCAGATCACCTGGCATTCTGATCTCG
GCGGCATGCCCAATACCAGCCAGGTTCCAGGATTTCTGAGCGGCACCGTGACAGTGACCAGCCTGTGGAT
TCTGGTGCCTAGCTCTCAGGTGGACGGCAAGAATGTGACCTGCAAGGTGGAACACGAGAGCTTCGAGAAG
CCTCAGCTGCTGACCGTGAACCTGACCGTGTACTATCCTCCTGAGGTGTCCATCAGCGGCTACGACAACA
ACTGGTATCTGGGCCAGAACGAGGCCACACTGACCTGCGACGCCAGAAGCAATCCTGAGCCTACCGGCTA
CAACTGGTCCACCACAATGGGCCCTCTGCCTCCATTTGCTGTTGCTCAAGGCGCCCAGCTGCTCATCAGA
CCCGTGGACAAGCCCATCAACACAACCCTGATCTGCAACGTGACAAACGCCCTGGGAGCCAGACAGGCTG
AGCTGACAGTGCAAGTGAAAGAGGGACCTCCTAGCGAGCACAGCGGCATCAGCAGAAAT
